Addgene plasmid #39862: pRSET-mSA-EGFP
Depositing lab: Sheldon Park. Depositing organization: University at Buffalo (SUNY Buffalo). Publication: Stable, high-affinity streptavidin monomer for protein labeling and monovalent biotin detection. Lim KH, Huang H, Pralle A, Park S. Biotechnol Bioeng. 2013 Jan;110(1):57-67. doi: 10.1002/bit.24605. Epub 2012 Aug 8. PubMed 22806584.
Backbone
  Vector backbone: pRSET-A
  Vector type: Bacterial Expression
Growth in bacteria
  Bacterial resistance: Ampicillin, 100 μg/mL
  Growth temperature: 37°C
  Growth strain: DH5alpha
  Copy number: High Copy
Gene/Insert
  Gene/Insert name: monomeric streptavidin fused to EGFP
  Species: Synthetic; A. victoria
  Insert size (bp): 1134
  GenBank ID: AFA52653.1
  Promoter: T7
  Tag / fusion protein: 6xHis (N terminal on backbone); FLAG (C terminal on insert); EGFP (C terminal on insert)
  Cloning method: Restriction Enzyme; 5′ cloning site NheI (not destroyed); 3′ cloning site HindIII (not destroyed)
  Sequencing primers: 5′ T7; 3′ T7-term
Terms and licenses: Academic/Nonprofit Terms; Industry Terms: Not Available to Industry
How to cite: pRSET-mSA-EGFP was a gift from Sheldon Park (Addgene plasmid # 39862 ; http://n2t.net/addgene:39862 ; RRID:Addgene_39862)
