[The description below was written by a language model from this plasmid's Addgene catalogue record and pLannotate feature annotations shown in this document.]
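Description:
pRSET-mSA-EGFP is a bacterial expression plasmid built on the pRSET-A backbone for producing a fusion of monomeric streptavidin (mSA) and EGFP in E. coli. The sequenced record is 3,923 nt. It is maintained at high copy through a ColE1/pUC-type origin and selected with ampicillin via the β-lactamase gene and its own promoter. An f1 phage origin is also present, which can allow single-stranded DNA production with helper phage.

The roughly 1.1 kb insert was cloned between NheI and HindIII sites, both retained. It sits downstream of a T7 promoter and the efficient ribosome binding site from T7 gene 10, with a T7 terminator after the coding region, so expression requires a host that supplies T7 RNA polymerase. The mSA portion is an engineered streptavidin/rhizavidin hybrid designed to bind biotin as a stable monomer rather than as the usual tetramer. EGFP, the mammalian codon-optimised enhanced GFP derived from A. victoria, follows it in the same orientation. The catalogue lists an N-terminal 6xHis tag from the backbone, useful for metal-affinity purification, and a FLAG tag on the insert. Neither tag is called out in the automated feature table, although there is unannotated space upstream of mSA and between mSA and EGFP. Short fragments annotated as lacI, lacZα and a T7 gene 10-derived solubility tag look like backbone remnants rather than functional elements. No lac operator is annotated.

The associated work concerns a high-affinity streptavidin monomer for protein labelling and monovalent biotin detection. This fits use of the plasmid to make a fluorescent, monovalent biotin-binding probe.
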