Features (pLannotate 1.2.2; 12 found; start..end, strand, type, name):
      2..55      +  CDS            lacI (fragment): lac repressor; lacI; The lac repressor binds to the lac operator to inhibit transcription in E. coli. This inhibition can be relieved by adding lactose or isopropyl-β-D-thiogalactopyranoside (IPTG).
     75..93      +  promoter       T7 promoter: promoter for bacteriophage T7 RNA polymerase
    125..147     +  RBS            RBS: efficient ribosome binding site from bacteriophage T7 gene 10 (Olins and Rangwala, 1989)
    202..543     +  CDS            mSA: monomeric streptavidin/rhizavidin hybrid (Lim et al., 2013)
    604..1323    +  CDS            EGFP: the original enhanced GFP (Yang et al., 1996) mammalian codon-optimized
   1336..1385    +  CDS            SET1 (fragment): solubility-enhancement tag derived from T7 phage gene 10B
   1393..1440    +  terminator     T7 terminator: transcription terminator for bacteriophage T7 RNA polymerase
   1466..1532    +  CDS            lacZα (fragment): LacZα fragment of β-galactosidase; lacZ fragment
   1537..1965    +  rep_origin     f1 ori (sequence partly withheld): f1 bacteriophage origin of replication; arrow indicates direction of (+) strand synthesis
   2018..2122    +  promoter       AmpR promoter: bla
   2123..2983    +  CDS            AmpR: β-lactamase; bla; confers resistance to ampicillin, carbenicillin, and related antibiotics
   3154..3742    +  rep_origin     ori: high-copy-number ColE1/pMB1/pBR322/pUC origin of replication
>Addgene plasmid #39862 | pRSET-mSA-EGFP | addgene full sequence | sequence record 156504 | Addgene NGS results
AGCGCCCAATACGCAAACCGCCTCTCCCCGCGCGTTGGCCGATTCATTAATGCAGGATCTCGATCCCGCG
AAATTAATACGACTCACTATAGGGAGACCACAACGGTTTCCCTCTAGAAATAATTTTGTTTAACTTTAAG
AAGGAGATATACCATGGGCAGCAGCCATCACCATCATCACCACAGCCAGGATCTGGCTAGCGCGGAAGCG
GGTATCACCGGCACGTGGTACAACCAGTCTGGTTCTACCTTCACCGTTACCGCGGGTGCGGACGGTAACC
TGACCGGTCAGTACGAAAACCGTGCGCAGGGCACTGGTTGCCAGAACTCTCCGTACACCCTGACCGGTCG
TTACAACGGTACCAAACTGGAATGGCGTGTTGAATGGAACAACTCTACCGAAAACTGCCACTCTCGTACC
GAATGGCGTGGTCAGTACCAGGGTGGTGCGGAAGCGCGTATCAACACCCAGTGGAACCTGACCTACGAAG
GTGGTTCTGGTCCGGCGACCGAACAGGGTCAGGACACCTTCACCAAAGTTAAACCGTCTGCGGCGTCTGG
ATCCGACTACAAGGACGATGACGACAAGCTCGAGGGCGGTAGCATGGTGAGCAAGGGCGAGGAGCTGTTC
ACCGGGGTGGTGCCCATCCTGGTCGAGCTGGACGGCGACGTAAACGGCCACAAGTTCAGCGTGTCCGGCG
AGGGCGAGGGCGATGCCACCTACGGCAAGCTGACCCTGAAGTTCATCTGCACCACCGGCAAGCTGCCCGT
GCCCTGGCCCACCCTCGTGACCACCCTGACCTACGGCGTGCAGTGCTTCAGCCGCTACCCCGACCACATG
AAGCAGCACGACTTCTTCAAGTCCGCCATGCCCGAAGGCTACGTCCAGGAGCGCACCATCTTCTTCAAGG
ACGACGGCAACTACAAGACCCGCGCCGAGGTGAAGTTCGAGGGCGACACCCTGGTGAACCGCATCGAGCT
GAAGGGCATCGACTTCAAGGAGGACGGCAACATCCTGGGGCACAAGCTGGAGTACAACTACAACAGCCAC
AACGTCTATATCATGGCCGACAAGCAGAAGAACGGCATCAAGGTGAACTTCAAGATCCGCCACAACATCG
AGGACGGCAGCGTGCAGCTCGCCGACCACTACCAGCAGAACACCCCCATCGGCGACGGCCCCGTGCTGCT
GCCCGACAACCACTACCTGAGCACCCAGTCCGCCCTGAGCAAAGACCCCAACGAGAAGCGCGATCACATG
GTCCTGCTGGAGTTCGTGACCGCCGCCGGGATCACTCTCGGCATGGACGAGCTGTACAAGTAAAAGCTTG
ATCCGGCTGCTAACAAAGCCCGAAAGGAAGCTGAGTTGGCTGCTGCCACCGCTGAGCAATAACTAGCATA
ACCCCTTGGGGCCTCTAAACGGGTCTTGAGGGGTTTTTTGCTGAAAGGAGGAACTATATCCGGATCTGGC
GTAATAGCGAAGAGGCCCGCACCGATCGCCCTTCCCAACAGTTGCGCAGCCTGAATGGCGAATGGG
[124 nt withheld, positions 1537-1660]
C
[91 nt withheld, positions 1662-1752]
A
[49 nt withheld, positions 1754-1802]
CCTTTGACGTTGGAGTCCACGTTCTTT
[37 nt withheld, positions 1830-1866]
ACCCTATCTCGGTCTATTCTTTTGATTTATAAGGGATTTTGCCGATTTCGGCCTATTGGTTAAAAAATGA
GCTGATTTAACAAAAATTTAACGCGAATTTTAACAAAATATTAACGCTTACAATTTAGGTGGCACTTTTC
GGGGAAATGTGCGCGGAACCCCTATTTGTTTATTTTTCTAAATACATTCAAATATGTATCCGCTCATGAG
ACAATAACCCTGATAAATGCTTCAATAATATTGAAAAAGGAAGAGTATGAGTATTCAACATTTCCGTGTC
GCCCTTATTCCCTTTTTTGCGGCATTTTGCCTTCCTGTTTTTGCTCACCCAGAAACGCTGGTGAAAGTAA
AAGATGCTGAAGATCAGTTGGGTGCACGAGTGGGTTACATCGAACTGGATCTCAACAGCGGTAAGATCCT
TGAGAGTTTTCGCCCCGAAGAACGTTTTCCAATGATGAGCACTTTTAAAGTTCTGCTATGTGGCGCGGTA
TTATCCCGTATTGACGCCGGGCAAGAGCAACTCGGTCGCCGCATACACTATTCTCAGAATGACTTGGTTG
AGTACTCACCAGTCACAGAAAAGCATCTTACGGATGGCATGACAGTAAGAGAATTATGCAGTGCTGCCAT
AACCATGAGTGATAACACTGCGGCCAACTTACTTCTGACAACGATCGGAGGACCGAAGGAGCTAACCGCT
TTTTTGCACAACATGGGGGATCATGTAACTCGCCTTGATCGTTGGGAACCGGAGCTGAATGAAGCCATAC
CAAACGACGAGCGTGACACCACGATGCCTGTAGCAATGGCAACAACGTTGCGCAAACTATTAACTGGCGA
ACTACTTACTCTAGCTTCCCGGCAACAATTAATAGACTGGATGGAGGCGGATAAAGTTGCAGGACCACTT
CTGCGCTCGGCCCTTCCGGCTGGCTGGTTTATTGCTGATAAATCTGGAGCCGGTGAGCGTGGGTCTCGCG
GTATCATTGCAGCACTGGGGCCAGATGGTAAGCCCTCCCGTATCGTAGTTATCTACACGACGGGGAGTCA
GGCAACTATGGATGAACGAAATAGACAGATCGCTGAGATAGGTGCCTCACTGATTAAGCATTGGTAACTG
TCAGACCAAGTTTACTCATATATACTTTAGATTGATTTAAAACTTCATTTTTAATTTAAAAGGATCTAGG
TGAAGATCCTTTTTGATAATCTCATGACCAAAATCCCTTAACGTGAGTTTTCGTTCCACTGAGCGTCAGA
CCCCGTAGAAAAGATCAAAGGATCTTCTTGAGATCCTTTTTTTCTGCGCGTAATCTGCTGCTTGCAAACA
AAAAAACCACCGCTACCAGCGGTGGTTTGTTTGCCGGATCAAGAGCTACCAACTCTTTTTCCGAAGGTAA
CTGGCTTCAGCAGAGCGCAGATACCAAATACTGTTCTTCTAGTGTAGCCGTAGTTAGGCCACCACTTCAA
GAACTCTGTAGCACCGCCTACATACCTCGCTCTGCTAATCCTGTTACCAGTGGCTGCTGCCAGTGGCGAT
AAGTCGTGTCTTACCGGGTTGGACTCAAGACGATAGTTACCGGATAAGGCGCAGCGGTCGGGCTGAACGG
GGGGTTCGTGCACACAGCCCAGCTTGGAGCGAACGACCTACACCGAACTGAGATACCTACAGCGTGAGCT
ATGAGAAAGCGCCACGCTTCCCGAAGGGAGAAAGGCGGACAGGTATCCGGTAAGCGGCAGGGTCGGAACA
GGAGAGCGCACGAGGGAGCTTCCAGGGGGAAACGCCTGGTATCTTTATAGTCCTGTCGGGTTTCGCCACC
TCTGACTTGAGCGTCGATTTTTGTGATGCTCGTCAGGGGGGCGGAGCCTATGGAAAAACGCCAGCAACGC
GGCCTTTTTACGGTTCCTGGCCTTTTGCTGGCCTTTTGCTCACATGTTCTTTCCTGCGTTATCCCCTGAT
TCTGTGGATAACCGTATTACCGCCTTTGAGTGAGCTGATACCGCTCGCCGCAGCCGAACGACCGAGCGCA
GCGAGTCAGTGAGCGAGGAAGCGGAAG
