>Addgene plasmid #39862 | pRSET-mSA-EGFP | depositor partial sequence | sequence record 50660 | EGFP
GTTAGCAGCCGGATCAAGCTTTTACTTGTACAGCTCGTCCATGCCGAGAGTGATCCCGGCGGCGGTCACG
AACTCCAGCAGGACCATGTGATCGCGCTTCTCGTTGGGGTCTTTGCTCAGGGCGGACTGGGTGCTCAGGT
AGTGGTTGTCGGGCAGCAGCACGGGGCCGTCGCCGATGGGGGTGTTCTGCTGGTAGTGGTCGGCGAGCTG
CACGCTGCCGTCCTCGATGTTGTGGCGGATCTTGAAGTTCACCTTGATGCCGTTCTTCTGCTTGTCGGCC
ATGATATAGACGTTGTGGCTGTTGTAGTTGTACTCCAGCTTGTGCCCCAGGATGTTGCCGTCCTCCTTGA
AGTCGATGCCCTTCAGCTCGATGCGGTTCACCAGGGTGTCGCCCTCGAACTTCACCTCGGCGCGGGTCTT
GTAGTTGCCGTCGTCCTTGAAGAAGATGGTGCGCTCCTGGACGTAGCCTTCGGGCATGGCGGACTTGAAG
AAGTCGTGCTGCTTCATGTGGTCGGGGTAGCGGCTGAAGCACTGCACGCCGTAGGTCAGGGTGGTCACGA
GGGTGGGCCAGGGCACGGGCAGCTTGCCGGTGGTGCAGATGAACTTCAGGGTCAGCTTGCCGTAGGTGGC
ATCGCCCTCGCCCTCGCCGGACACGCTGAACTTGTGGCCGTTTACGTCGCCGTCCAGCTCGACCAGGATG
GGCACCACCCCGGTGAACAGCTCCTCGCCCTTGCTCACCATGCTACCGCCCTCGAGCTTGTCGTCATCGT
CCTTGTAGTCGGATCCAGACGCCGCAGACGGTTTAACTTTGGTGAAGGTGTCCTGACCCTGTTCGGTCGC
CGGACCAGAACCACCTTCGTAGGTCAGGTTCCACTGGGTGTTGATACGCGCTTCCGCACCACCCTGGTAC
TGACCACGCCATTCGGTACGAGAGTGGCAGTTTTCGGTAGAGTTGTTCCATTCAACACGCCATTCCAGTT
TGG
