>Addgene plasmid #39862 | pRSET-mSA-EGFP | addgene partial sequence | sequence record 51951 | EGFP-N 5'-CGTCGCCGTCCAGCTCGACCAG-3'
CTCGCCCTTGCTCACCATGCTACCGCCCTCGAGCTTGTCGTCATCGTCCTTGTAGTCGGATCCAGACGCC
GCAGACGGTTTAACTTTGGTGAAGGTGTCCTGACCCTGTTCGGTCGCCGGACCAGAACCACCTTCGTAGG
TCAGGTTCCACTGGGTGTTGATACGCGCTTCCGCACCACCCTGGTACTGACCACGCCATTCGGTACGAGA
GTGGCAGTTTTCGGTAGAGTTGTTCCATTCAACACGCCATTCCAGTTTGGTACCGTTGTAACGACCGGTC
AGGGTGTACGGAGAGTTCTGGCAACCAGTGCCCTGCGCACGGTTTTCGTACTGACCGGTCAGGTTACCGT
CCGCACCCGCGGTAACGGTGAAGGTAGAACCAGACTGGTTGTACCACGTGCCGGTGATACCCGCTTCCGC
GCTAGCCAGATCCTGGCTGTGGTGATGATGGTGATGGCTGCTGCCCATGGTATATCTCCTTCTTAAAGTT
AAACAAAATTATTTCTAGAGGGAAACCGTTGTGGTCTCCCTATAGTGAGTCGTATTAATTTCGCGGGATC
GAGATCCTGCATTAATGAATCGGCCAACGCGCGGGGAGAGGCGGTTTGCGTATTGGGCGCTCTTCCGCTT
CCTCGCTCACTGACTCGCTGCGCTCGGTCGTTCGGCTGCGGCGAGCGGTATCAGCTCACTCAAAGGCGGT
AATACGGTTATCCACAGAATCAGGGGATAACGCAGGAAAGAACATGTGAGCAAAAGGCCAGCAAAAGGCC
AGGAACCGTAAAAAGGCCGCGTTGCTGGCGTTTTTCCATAGGCTCCGCCCCCCTGACGAGCATCACAAAA
